Addgene plasmid #244881: pTwist Amp High Copy ENDOG-HA
Purpose: In vitro transcription of human ENDOG downstream of SP6 promoter
Depositing lab: Alexis Jourdain. Depositing organization: Universite de Lausanne (UNIL). Publication: An updated inventory of genes essential for oxidative phosphorylation identifies a mitochondrial origin in familial Meniere's disease. Harhai M, Foged MM, Zarges C, Landoni JC, Chollet S, Simonelli M, Recazens E, Lisci M, Laban N, Manley S, Riemer J, Lopez-Escamez JA, Lysakowski A, Jourdain AA. Cell Rep. 2025 Jul 25;44(8):116069. doi: 10.1016/j.celrep.2025.116069. PubMed 40714634.
Backbone
  Vector backbone: pTwist Amp High Copy
  Backbone manufacturer: Twist Biosciences
  Vector type: Bacterial Expression, Synthetic Biology
Growth in bacteria
  Bacterial resistance: Ampicillin, 100 μg/mL
  Growth temperature: 37°C
  Growth strain: NEB Stable
  Copy number: High Copy
Gene/Insert
  Gene/Insert name: ENDOG
  Species: H. sapiens (human)
  Entrez Gene: ENDOG
  Promoter: SP6
  Tag / fusion protein: HA (C terminal on insert)
  Cloning method: Gene Synthesis
Resource information
  A portion of this plasmid was derived from a plasmid made by: Twist Biosciences
Terms and licenses: Academic/Nonprofit Terms; Industry Terms: Not Available to Industry
Depositor comments: SP6 promoter cloned upstream of the gene for in vitro transcription.
How to cite: pTwist Amp High Copy ENDOG-HA was a gift from Alexis Jourdain (Addgene plasmid # 244881 ; http://n2t.net/addgene:244881 ; RRID:Addgene_244881)
