[The description below was written by a language model from this plasmid's Addgene catalogue record and pLannotate feature annotations shown in this document.]
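Description:
pTwist Amp High Copy ENDOG-HA is a small (about 3.3 kb) synthetic plasmid built on the commercial pTwist Amp High Copy cloning backbone and intended as a template for in vitro transcription rather than for expression in cells. It is propagated in E. coli from a high-copy ColE1/pUC-type origin of replication and selected with ampicillin through the β-lactamase (AmpR) gene driven by its own bla promoter. The annotation also picks up backbone remnants that have no evident role in the design: short lacZα fragments, pieces of a pUC-type multiple cloning site, and a mutant attB1 Gateway site.

The payload, produced by gene synthesis, is the human ENDOG open reading frame, encoding endonuclease G, a nuclease that cleaves DNA at G/C-rich tracts and also has RNase and RNase H activities. A bacteriophage SP6 promoter sits immediately upstream in the sense orientation, separated from the coding sequence only by a short polylinker fragment, so SP6 RNA polymerase can generate sense ENDOG mRNA. The coding sequence runs directly into a C-terminal HA epitope; the annotation software labels this as a fragment of a 3xHA element, and its short length is consistent with the single HA tag listed in the catalogue entry, allowing detection of the product with anti-HA antibodies. A T7 promoter lies just downstream in the opposite orientation, facing back toward the insert, which would in principle yield antisense transcripts, although the record does not describe such a use. No eukaryotic promoter or polyadenylation signal is annotated. The stated purpose is in vitro transcription of human ENDOG; the record does not specify what the resulting RNA is used for downstream.
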