Features (pLannotate 1.2.2; 12 found; start..end, strand, type, name):
    669..697     +  CDS            3xHA (fragment): three tandem HA epitope tags
    705..740     +  misc_feature   MCS (fragment): pUC18/19 multiple cloning site
    746..764     -  promoter       T7 promoter: promoter for bacteriophage T7 RNA polymerase
   1049..1637    -  rep_origin     ori: high-copy-number ColE1/pMB1/pBR322/pUC origin of replication
   1754..1778    -  protein_bind   attB1: mutant version of attB; recombination site for the Gateway® BP reaction BP Clonase™
   1878..2738    -  CDS            AmpR: β-lactamase; bla; confers resistance to ampicillin, carbenicillin, and related antibiotics
   2739..2843    -  promoter       AmpR promoter: bla
   2930..2973    -  CDS            lacZα (fragment): LacZα fragment of β-galactosidase; lacZ fragment
   3026..3081    -  CDS            lacZα (fragment): LacZα fragment of β-galactosidase; lacZ fragment
   3085..3103    +  promoter       SP6 promoter: promoter for bacteriophage SP6 RNA polymerase
   3108..3125    +  misc_feature   MCS (fragment): pUC18/19 multiple cloning site
   3126..668     +  CDS            ENDOG (across the origin): NUCG_HUMAN - Experimental evidence at protein level: Swiss-Prot protein existence level 1. Cleaves DNA at double-stranded (DG)n.(DC)n and at single- stranded (DC)n tracts. In addition to deoxyribonuclease activities, also has ribonuclease (RNase) and RNase H activities. Capable of generating the RNA primers required by DNA polymerase gamma to initiate replication of mitochondrial DNA (By similarity). From Homo sapiens (Human).
>Addgene plasmid #244881 | pTwist Amp High Copy ENDOG-HA | addgene full sequence | sequence record 489443 | Addgene NGS Result
TGAAGAGTAGAGAGTCTTATGTTCTCTGCTACGACCCCCGGACCAGGGGAGCATTGTGGGTTGTGGAACA
ACTGAGACCCGAACGCCTCAGGGGGGATGGAGACAGGAGAGAGTGCGATTTCCGGGAGGATGATTCTGTG
CACGCATATCACAGGGCGACAAACGCAGACTATAGAGGAAGCGGATTTGATCGTGGGCATCTGGCAGCTG
CAGCCAACCATCGGTGGTCCCAGAAAGCTATGGACGATACCTTCTATTTGTCCAATGTGGCACCCCAGGT
CCCACACCTTAACCAGAATGCTTGGAATAACCTCGAGAAGTACTCCCGTTCTCTGACGCGTTCCTACCAA
AACGTGTACGTATGCACAGGTCCTCTCTTCCTCCCCAGGACCGAGGCTGACGGCAAGAGCTACGTCAAAT
ACCAGGTTATAGGCAAAAACCACGTGGCCGTTCCCACCCACTTCTTTAAAGTTCTGATATTAGAAGCCGC
TGGTGGACAGATCGAGCTGAGGACCTATGTTATGCCAAATGCTCCTGTCGACGAAGCAATACCGCTTGAA
CGGTTTCTGGTCCCCATTGAGTCAATTGAACGTGCGAGCGGGCTGCTCTTTGTGCCTAACATTTTGGCAC
GGGCAGGGTCCCTCAAGGCCATCACCGCGGGAAGTAAATACCCATACGATGTTCCAGATTACGCTTAATA
GTGAGGATCCTCTAGAGTCGACCTGCAGGCATGCAAGCTTGTCTCCCTATAGTGAGTCGTATTAGAGCTT
GGCGTAATCATGGTCATAGCTGTTTCCTGTGTGAAGGCTAGGTGGAGGCTCAGTGATGATAAGTCTGCGA
TGGTGGATGCATGTGTCATGGTCATAGCTGTTTCCTGTGTGAAATTGTTATCCGCTCAGAGGGCACAATC
CTATTCCGCGCTATCCGACAATCTCCAAGACATTAGGTGGAGTTCAGTTCGGCGTATGGCATATGTCGCT
GGAAAGAACATGTGAGCAAAAGGCCAGCAAAAGGCCAGGAACCGTAAAAAGGCCGCGTTGCTGGCGTTTT
TCCATAGGCTCCGCCCCCCTGACGAGCATCACAAAAATCGACGCTCAAGTCAGAGGTGGCGAAACCCGAC
AGGACTATAAAGATACCAGGCGTTTCCCCCTGGAAGCTCCCTCGTGCGCTCTCCTGTTCCGACCCTGCCG
CTTACCGGATACCTGTCCGCCTTTCTCCCTTCGGGAAGCGTGGCGCTTTCTCATAGCTCACGCTGTAGGT
ATCTCAGTTCGGTGTAGGTCGTTCGCTCCAAGCTGGGCTGTGTGCACGAACCCCCCGTTCAGCCCGACCG
CTGCGCCTTATCCGGTAACTATCGTCTTGAGTCCAACCCGGTAAGACACGACTTATCGCCACTGGCAGCA
GCCACTGGTAACAGGATTAGCAGAGCGAGGTATGTAGGCGGTGCTACAGAGTTCTTGAAGTGGTGGCCTA
ACTACGGCTACACTAGAAGAACAGTATTTGGTATCTGCGCTCTGCTGAAGCCAGTTACCTTCGGAAAAAG
AGTTGGTAGCTCTTGATCCGGCAAACAAACCACCGCTGGTAGCGGTGGTTTTTTTGTTTGCAAGCAGCAG
ATTACGCGCAGAAAAAAAGGATCTCAAGAAGATCCTTTGATCTTTTCTACGGGGTCTGACGCTCTATTCA
ACAAAGCCGCCGTCCCGTCAAGTCAGCGTAAATGGGTAGGGGGCTTCAAATCGTCCTCGTGATACCAATT
CGGAGCCTGCTTTTTTGTACAAACTTGTTGATAATGGCAATTCAAGGATCTTCACCTAGATCCTTTTAAA
TTAAAAATGAAGTTTTAAATCAATCTAAAGTATATATGAGTAAACTTGGTCTGACAGTTACCAATGCTTA
ATCAGTGAGGCACCTATCTCAGCGATCTGTCTATTTCGTTCATCCATAGTTGCCTGACTCCCCGTCGTGT
AGATAACTACGATACGGGAGGGCTTACCATCTGGCCCCAGTGCTGCAATGATACCGCGAGAGCCACGCTC
ACCGGCTCCAGATTTATCAGCAATAAACCAGCCAGCCGGAAGGGCCGAGCGCAGAAGTGGTCCTGCAACT
TTATCCGCCTCCATCCAGTCTATTAATTGTTGCCGGGAAGCTAGAGTAAGTAGTTCGCCAGTTAATAGTT
TGCGCAACGTTGTTGCCATTGCTACAGGCATCGTGGTGTCACGCTCGTCGTTTGGTATGGCTTCATTCAG
CTCCGGTTCCCAACGATCAAGGCGAGTTACATGATCCCCCATGTTGTGCAAAAAAGCGGTTAGCTCCTTC
GGTCCTCCGATCGTTGTCAGAAGTAAGTTGGCCGCAGTGTTATCACTCATGGTTATGGCAGCACTGCATA
ATTCTCTTACTGTCATGCCATCCGTAAGATGCTTTTCTGTGACTGGTGAGTACTCAACCAAGTCATTCTG
AGAATAGTGTATGCGGCGACCGAGTTGCTCTTGCCCGGCGTCAATACGGGATAATACCGCGCCACATAGC
AGAACTTTAAAAGTGCTCATCATTGGAAAACGTTCTTCGGGGCGAAAACTCTCAAGGATCTTACCGCTGT
TGAGATCCAGTTCGATGTAACCCACTCGTGCACCCAACTGATCTTCAGCATCTTTTACTTTCACCAGCGT
TTCTGGGTGAGCAAAAACAGGAAGGCAAAATGCCGCAAAAAAGGGAATAAGGGCGACACGGAAATGTTGA
ATACTCATACTCTTCCTTTTTCAATATTATTGAAGCATTTATCAGGGTTATTGTCTCATGAGCGGATACA
TATTTGAATGTATTTAGAAAAATAAACAAATAGGGGTTCCGCGCACATTTCCCCGAAAAGTGCCAGATAC
CTGAAACAAAACCCATCGTACGGCCAAGGAAGTCTCCAATAACTGTGATCCACCACAAGCGCCAGGGTTT
TCCCAGTCACGACGTTGTAAAACGACGGCCAGTCATGCATAATCCGCACGCATCTGGAATAAGGAAGTGC
CATTCCGCCTGACCTTTGGGTAACGCCAGGGTTTTCCCAGTCACGACGTTGTAAAACGACGGCCAGTGAA
TTGGATTTAGGTGACACTATAGAATACGAATTCGAGCTCGGTACCATGAGGGCACTGCGAGCTGGCCTGA
CACTGGCCTCAGGCGCTGGCCTGGGGGCCGTCGTGGAGGGCTGGAGGCGGCGAAGAGAAGATGCCAGAGC
TGCTCCCGGGCTCCTCGGCCGATTGCCGGTGCTGCCTGTGGCGGCTGCCGCCGAACTCCCTCCAGTGCCT
GGCGGGCCGAGAGGTCCTGGCGAACTCGCCAAATACGGTCTCCCCGGTCTCGCTCAGC
