>Addgene plasmid #244881 | pTwist Amp High Copy ENDOG-HA | depositor partial sequence | sequence record 481543 | Human ENDOG cDNA proceeded by an SP6 promoter region.
TTGGGTAACGCCAGGGTTTTCCCAGTCACGACGTTGTAAAACGACGGCCAGTGAATTGGATTTAGGTGAC
ACTATAGAATACGAATTCGAGCTCGGTACCATGAGGGCACTGCGAGCTGGCCTGACACTGGCCTCAGGCG
CTGGCCTGGGGGCCGTCGTGGAGGGCTGGAGGCGGCGAAGAGAAGATGCCAGAGCTGCTCCCGGGCTCCT
CGGCCGATTGCCGGTGCTGCCTGTGGCGGCTGCCGCCGAACTCCCTCCAGTGCCTGGCGGGCCGAGAGGT
CCTGGCGAACTCGCCAAATACGGTCTCCCCGGTCTCGCTCAGCTGAAGAGTAGAGAGTCTTATGTTCTCT
GCTACGACCCCCGGACCAGGGGAGCATTGTGGGTTGTGGAACAACTGAGACCCGAACGCCTCAGGGGGGA
TGGAGACAGGAGAGAGTGCGATTTCCGGGAGGATGATTCTGTGCACGCATATCACAGGGCGACAAACGCA
GACTATAGAGGAAGCGGATTTGATCGTGGGCATCTGGCAGCTGCAGCCAACCATCGGTGGTCCCAGAAAG
CTATGGACGATACCTTCTATTTGTCCAATGTGGCACCCCAGGTCCCACACCTTAACCAGAATGCTTGGAA
TAACCTCGAGAAGTACTCCCGTTCTCTGACGCGTTCCTACCAAAACGTGTACGTATGCACAGGTCCTCTC
TTCCTCCCCAGGACCGAGGCTGACGGCAAGAGCTACGTCAAATACCAGGTTATAGGCAAAAACCACGTGG
CCGTTCCCACCCACTTCTTTAAAGTTCTGATATTAGAAGCCGCTGGTGGACAGATCGAGCTGAGGACCTA
TGTTATGCCAAATGCTCCTGTCGACGAAGCAATACCGCTTGAACGGTTTCTGGTCCCCATTGAGTCAATT
GAACGTGCGAGCGGGCTGCTCTTTGTGCCTAACATTTTGGCACGGGCAGGGTCCCTCAAGGCCATCACCG
CGGGAAGTAAATACCCATACGATGTTCCAGATTACGCTTAATAGTGAGGATCCTCTAGAGTCGACCTGCA
GGCATGCAAGCTTGTCTCCCTATAGTGAGTCGTATTAGAGCTTGGCGTAATCATGGTCATAGCTGTTTCC
TGTGTGA
